>Addgene plasmid #48755 | pPB-CAG-Tfe3-pgk-hph | depositor partial sequence | sequence record 70853 | mTfe3 insert
ATGTCTCATGCAGCCGAGCCAGCTCGGGACGCCGTAGAGGCCAGCGCGGAGGGCCCTCGAGCCGTGTTCC
TGCTATTGGAAGAGCGCAGGCCAGCTGAGTCGGCCCAGCTGCTCAGCCTGAATTCTTTGCTTCCGGAATC
CGGGATTGTTGCTGATATCGAGTTAGAAAACATCCTCGATCCTGACAGCTTCTACGAGCTCAAAAGCCAA
CCCCTATCCCTCCGCTCCAGCCTCCCAATATCACTGCAGGCCACACCGACCACCCCAGCTACACTCTCTG
CGTCGTCTTCTGCAGGGGGCTCCCGGACCCCTGCCATGTCATCTTCTTCATCACGGGTCTTGCTGCGTCA
GCAGCTTATGAGGGCCCAGGCTCAGGAACAGGAGAGGCGTGAGCGGCGGGAACAGGCAGCGGCCGCTCCC
TTCCCCAGCCCTGCGCCCGCCTCACCAGCCATCTCTGTGATTGGCGTGTCTGCTGGTGGCCACACACTGA
GTCGTCCACCTCCTGCTCAGGTGCCCAGGGAGGTACTCAAGGTTCAGACCCACCTCGAGAACCCTACACG
CTACCACCTGCAGCAAGCTCGCCGGCAGCAGGTCAAACAGTACTTGTCTACCACACTTGGGCCCAAGCTG
GCTTCCCAGGCTCTCACCCCACCACCAGGGCCTTCCAGTGCCCAGCCACTTCCTGCCCCTGAAACTGCTC
ATGCCACCGGTCCTACAGGCAGTGCTCCTAACAGCCCCATGGCGCTGCTCACCATTGGGTCCAGCTCAGA
AAAGGAGATTGATGATGTCATTGATGAGATCATCAGCCTGGAGTCCAGTTACAACGATGAGATGCTCAGC
TATCTTCCAGGAGGCACTGCAGGGCTGCAGCTCCCCAGCACGCTGCCGGTGTCTGGAAATCTACTTGATG
TGTACAGCAGTCAGGGAGTGGCTACCCCAGCTATCACCGTCAGCAATTCCTGTCCAGCTGAGCTGCCTAA
CATCAAACGCGAGATCTCCGAAACCGAGGCAAAGGCCCTTTTGAAGGAGCGACAGAAGAAAGACAATCAC
AACCTAATTGAACGACGCAGGCGATTCAACATTAACGATAGGATCAAAGAGCTGGGCACCCTCATCCCCA
AGTCCAATGATCCGGAGATGCGCTGGAACAAGGGCACCATCCTGAAGGCATCTGTGGATTACATCCGCAA
ATTACAGAAGGAACAGCAACGCTCCAAAGACCTGGAGAGCCGGCAGCGGTCCCTGGAACAAGCCAACCGA
AGCCTGCAGCTCCGGATTCAGGAGCTAGAACTGCAGGCCCAGATCCATGGTCTGCCAGTCCCTCCCAACC
CAGGACTGCTCTCCCTAACCACGAGTTCGGTCTCTGACAGCCTCAAGCCAGAACAGCTGGACATTGAGGA
GGAGGGCAGGCCTAGCACAACGTTCCATGTATCGGGAGGACCTGCCCAGAACGCTCCTCCACAACAGCCT
CCAGCACCACCTTCGGATGCCCTTCTGGACCTACACTTTCCCAGCGACCACTTGGGAGACCTGGGGGACC
CCTTCCACCTAGGGCTAGAGGACATTCTGATGGAGGAGGAGGGGATGGTGGGAGGACTGTCAGGGGGTGC
CCTGTCCCCACTGCGGGCTGCTTCTGACCCCCTGCTTTCTTCAGTATCCCCGGCTGTTTCCAAGGCCAGC
AGCCGCCGTAGCAGCTTCAGCATGGAAGAGGAGTCCTGA
