>Addgene plasmid #48755 | pPB-CAG-Tfe3-pgk-hph | addgene partial sequence | sequence record 150319 | pCAX-F 5'-CAGCTCCTGGGCAACGTGC-3'
ACGGTATCGATAAGCTATCACAAGTTTGTACAAAAAAGCAGGCTTCACCATGTCTCATGCAGCCGAGCCA
GCTCGGGACGCCGTAGAGGCCAGCGCGGAGGGCCCTCGAGCCGTGTTCCTGCTATTGGAAGAGCGCAGGC
CAGCTGAGTCGGCCCAGCTGCTCAGCCTGAATTCTTTGCTTCCGGAATCCGGGATTGTTGCTGATATCGA
GTTAGAAAACATCCTCGATCCTGACAGCTTCTACGAGCTCAAAAGCCAACCCCTATCCCTCCGCTCCAGC
CTCCCAATATCACTGCAGGCCACACCGACCACCCCAGCTACACTCTCTGCGTCGTCTTCTGCAGGGGGCT
CCCGGACCCCTGCCATGTCATCTTCTTCATCACGGGTCTTGCTGCGTCAGCAGCTTATGAGGGCCCAGGC
TCAGGAACAGGAGAGGCGTGAGCGGCGGGAACAGGCAGCGGCCGCTCCCTTCCCCAGCCCTGCGCCCGCC
TCACCAGCCATCTCTGTGATTGGCGTGTCTGCTGGTGGCCACACACTGAGTCGTCCACCTCCTGCTCAGG
TGCCCAGGGAGGTACTCAAGGTTCAGACCCACCTCGAGAACCCTACACGCTACCACCTGCAGCAAGCTCG
CCGGCAGCAGGTCAAACAGTACTTGTCTACCACACTTGGGCCCAAGCTGGCTTCCCAGGCTCTCACCCCA
CCACCAGGGCCTTCCAGTGCCCAGCCACTTCCTGCCCCTGAAACTGCTCATGCCACCGGTCCTACAGGCA
GTGCTCCTAACAGCCCCATGGCGCTGCTCACCATTGGGTCCAGCTCA
