>Addgene plasmid #48755 | pPB-CAG-Tfe3-pgk-hph | addgene partial sequence | sequence record 153152 | hChk2-fwd 5'-ggcaccttccagggtcaagg-3'
AGGCACAGTCGAGGCTGATCCGCTGGCACGACAGGTTTCCCGACTGGAAAGCGGGCAGTGAGCGCAACGC
AATTAATGTGAGTTAGCTCACTCATTAGGCACCCCAGGCTTTACACTTTATGCTTCCGGCTCGTATGTTG
TGTGGAATTGTGAGCGGATAACAATTTCACACAGGAAACAGCTATGACCATGATTACGCCAAGCTATCAC
CACTTTGTACAAGAAAGCTGGGTCTCAGGACTCCTCTTCCATGCTGAAGCTGCTACGGCGGCTGCTGGCC
TTGGAAACAGCCGGGGATACTGAAGAAAGCAGGGGGTCAGAAGCAGCCCGCAGTGGGGACAGGGCACCCC
CTGACAGTCCTCCCACCATCCCCTCCTCCTCCATCAGAATGTCCTCTAGCCCTAGGTGGAAGGGGTCCCC
CAGGTCTCCCAAGTGGTCGCTGGGAAAGTGTAGGTCCAGAAGGGCATCCGAAGGTGGTGCTGGAGGCTGT
TGTGGAGGAGCGTTCTGGGCAGGTCCTCCCGATACATGGAACGTTGTGCTAGGCCTGCCCTCCTCCTCAA
TGTCCAGCTGTTCTGGCTTGAGGCTGTCAGAGACCGAACTCGTGGTTAGGGAGAGCAGTCCTGGGTTGGG
AGGGACTGGCAGACCATGGATCTGGGCCTGCAGTTCTAGCTCCTGAATCCGGAGCTGCAGGCTTCGGTTG
GCTTGTTCCAGGGACCGCTGCCGGCTCTCCAGGTCTTTGGAGCGTTGCTGTTCCTTCTGTAATTTGCGGA
TGTAATCCACAGATGCCTTCAGGATGGTG
