[The description below was written by a language model from this plasmid's Addgene catalogue record.]
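Description:
pPB-CAG-Tfe3-pgk-hph is a piggyBac transposon expression vector built on a Bluescript backbone, designed for stable expression of mouse Tfe3 in mammalian cells. In bacteria it is maintained as a high-copy plasmid under ampicillin selection. As a piggyBac vector, its expression cargo is expected to sit between transposon terminal repeats, so that co-delivery of a piggyBac transposase source excises the cassette from the plasmid and integrates it into the host genome. No feature table is available for this entry, so the exact position of the repeats, the polyadenylation signals and other backbone elements cannot be confirmed from the record.

The payload is the murine Tfe3 coding sequence (also known as Tcfe3), an insert of about 1.7 kb encoding a bHLH transcription factor, introduced by Gateway recombination cloning. It is driven by the CAG promoter, a strong synthetic promoter combining the CMV early enhancer with chicken beta-actin promoter sequences, which gives robust and sustained expression in many mammalian cell types, including pluripotent stem cells. No epitope tag or fluorescent reporter is recorded. As the name indicates, a second cassette uses the PGK promoter to express hph, the hygromycin phosphotransferase gene, allowing hygromycin selection of cells that have stably integrated the transposon.

The associated work concerns Tfe3 and how its intracellular redistribution gates the exit from pluripotency, so the construct serves for constitutive, stably integrated Tfe3 overexpression in gain-of-function experiments of that kind.
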