Addgene plasmid #48755: pPB-CAG-Tfe3-pgk-hph
Purpose: PiggyBac backbone, CAG promoter driving murine Tfe3, Hygromycin selection
Depositing lab: Austin Smith. Depositing organization: University of Cambridge. Publication: Exit from pluripotency is gated by intracellular redistribution of the bHLH transcription factor Tfe3. Betschinger J, Nichols J, Dietmann S, Corrin PD, Paddison PJ, Smith A. Cell. 2013 Apr 11;153(2):335-47. doi: 10.1016/j.cell.2013.03.012. PubMed 23582324.
Backbone
  Vector backbone: Bluescript
  Vector type: PiggyBac
  Selectable markers: Hygromycin
Growth in bacteria
  Bacterial resistance: Ampicillin, 100 μg/mL
  Growth temperature: 37°C
  Growth strain: DH5alpha
  Copy number: High Copy
Gene/Insert
  Gene/Insert name: Tfe3 (alt name: Tcfe3)
  Species: M. musculus (mouse)
  Insert size (bp): 1700
  GenBank ID: NM_172472.3
  Entrez Gene: Tcfe3 (a.k.a. Tfe-3, Tfe3)
  Promoter: CAG
  Cloning method: Gateway Cloning
  Sequencing primers: 5′ CAG forward; 3′ pA backward
Terms and licenses: Academic/Nonprofit Terms; Industry Terms: Not Available to Industry
How to cite: pPB-CAG-Tfe3-pgk-hph was a gift from Austin Smith (Addgene plasmid # 48755 ; http://n2t.net/addgene:48755 ; RRID:Addgene_48755)
